>Addgene plasmid #159939 | pHR_SH2-mCherry-CAAX | addgene full sequence | sequence record 314093 | Addgene NGS Result
GTAACGCCATTTTGCAAGGCATGGAAAAATACCAAACCAAGAATAGAGAAGTTCAGATCAAGGGCGGGTA
CATGAAAATAGCTAACGTTGGGCCAAACAGGATATCTGCGGTGAGCAGTTTCGGCCCCGGCCCGGGGCCA
AGAACAGATGGTCACCGCAGTTTCGGCCCCGGCCCGAGGCCAAGAACAGATGGTCCCCAGATATGGCCCA
ACCCTCAGCAGTTTCTTAAGACCCATCAGATGTTTCCAGGCTCCCCCAAGGACCTGAAATGACCCTGCGC
CTTATTTGAATTAACCAATCAGCCTGCTTCTCGCTTCTGTTCGCGCGCTTCTGCTTCCCGAGCTCTATAA
AAGAGCTCACAACCCCTCACTCGGCGCGCCAGTCCTCCGACAGACTGAGTCGCCCGGGGGGGATCTGGAG
CTCTCGAGAATTCTCACGCGTCAAGTGGAGCAAGGCAGGTGGACAGTGGATCCATGTCACTGGAAAAGCA
CTCCTGGTATCACGGTCCAGTAAGCCGTAACGCAGCAGAATATCTTCTGTCGTCAGGCATAAACGGCTCT
TTCCTTGTCAGAGAGTCAGAGTCCAGCCCCGGTCAGCGTTCAATATCTTTACGTTATGAGGGCCGCGTTT
ACCATTATCGCATCAACACGGCTTCTGATGGAAAACTGTATGTCTCGTCCGAAAGCCGTTTTAATACTCT
TGCGGAACTGGTACACCATCACTCCACTGTCGCTGACGGCCTGATCACGACCCTGCACTACCCAGCACCA
AAGAGAAATAAGCCTACAGTGTACGGGGTGTCGCCAAATTACGTGAGCAAGGGCGAGGAGGATAACATGG
CCATCATCAAGGAGTTCATGCGCTTCAAGGTGCACATGGAGGGCTCCGTGAACGGCCACGAGTTCGAGAT
CGAGGGCGAGGGCGAGGGCCGCCCCTACGAGGGCACCCAGACCGCCAAGCTGAAGGTGACCAAGGGTGGC
CCCCTGCCCTTCGCCTGGGACATCCTGTCCCCTCAGTTCATGTACGGCTCCAAGGCCTACGTGAAGCACC
CCGCCGACATCCCCGACTACTTGAAGCTGTCCTTCCCCGAGGGCTTCAAGTGGGAGCGCGTGATGAACTT
CGAGGACGGCGGCGTGGTGACCGTGACCCAGGACTCCTCCCTGCAGGACGGCGAGTTCATCTACAAGGTG
AAGCTGCGCGGCACCAACTTCCCCTCCGACGGCCCCGTAATGCAGAAGAAGACCATGGGCTGGGAGGCCT
CCTCCGAGCGGATGTACCCCGAGGACGGCGCCCTGAAGGGCGAGATCAAGCAGAGGCTGAAGCTGAAGGA
CGGCGGCCACTACGACGCTGAGGTCAAGACCACCTACAAGGCCAAGAAGCCCGTGCAGCTGCCCGGCGCC
TACAACGTCAACATCAAGTTGGACATCACCTCCCACAACGAGGACTACACCATCGTGGAACAGTACGAAC
GCGCCGAGGGCCGCCACTCCACCGGCGGCATGGACGAGCTGTACAAGGGAAGCGGGAGTGGGAGCAAAAA
GAAGAAAAAGAAGGCAAAGACAAAGTGTGTAATTATGTAGCCTGCAGGCGGCCGCAACTCCCACCTGCAA
CATGCGTGACTGACTGAGGCCGCGACTCTAGAGTCGACCTGCAGGCATGCAAGCTTGATATCAAGCTTAT
CGATAATCAACCTCTGGATTACAAAATTTGTGAAAGATTGACTGGTATTCTTAACTATGTTGCTCCTTTT
ACGCTATGTGGATACGCTGCTTTAATGCCTTTGTATCATGCTATTGCTTCCCGTATGGCTTTCATTTTCT
CCTCCTTGTATAAATCCTGGTTGCTGTCTCTTTATGAGGAGTTGTGGCCCGTTGTCAGGCAACGTGGCGT
GGTGTGCACTGTGTTTGCTGACGCAACCCCCACTGGTTGGGGCATTGCCACCACCTGTCAGCTCCTTTCC
GGGACTTTCGCTTTCCCCCTCCCTATTGCCACGGCGGAACTCATCGCCGCCTGCCTTGCCCGCTGCTGGA
CAGGGGCTCGGCTGTTGGGCACTGACAATTCCGTGGTGTTGTCGGGGAAATCATCGTCCTTTCCTTGGCT
GCTCGCCTGTGTTGCCACCTGGATTCTGCGCGGGACGTCCTTCTGCTACGTCCCTTCGGCCCTCAATCCA
GCGGACCTTCCTTCCCGCGGCCTGCTGCCGGCTCTGCGGCCTCTTCCGCGTCTTCGCCTTCGCCCTCAGA
CGAGTCGGATCTCCCTTTGGGCCGCCTCCCCGCATCGATACCGTCGACCTCGAGGGAATTAATTCGAGCT
CGGTACCTTTAAGACCAATGACTTACAAGGCAGCTGTAGATCTTAGCCACTTTTTAAAAGAAAAGGGGGG
ACTGGAAGGGCTAATTCACTCCCAACGAAGACAAGATCTGCTTTTTGCTTGTACTGGGTCTCTCTGGTTA
GACCAGATCTGAGCCTGGGAGCTCTCTGGCTAACTAGGGAACCCACTGCTTAAGCCTCAATAAAGCTTGC
CTTGAGTGCTTCAAGTAGTGTGTGCCCGTCTGTTGTGTGACTCTGGTAACTAGAGATCCCTCAGACCCTT
TTAGTCAGTGTGGAAAATCTCTAGCAGCATCTAGAATTAATTCCGTGTATTCTATAGTGTCACCTAAATC
GTATGTGTATGATACATAAGGTTATGTATTAATTGTAGCCGCGTTCTAACGACAATATGTACAAGCCTAA
TTGTGTAGCATCTGGCTTACTGAAGCAGACCCTATCATCTCTCTCGTAAACTGCCGTCAGAGTCGGTTTG
GTTGGACGAACCTTCTGAGTTTCTGGTAACGCCGTCCCGCACCCGGAAATGGTCAGCGAACCAATCAGCA
GGGTCATCGCTAGCCAGATCCTCTACGCCGGACGCATCGTGGCCGGCATCACCGGCGCCACAGGTGCGGT
TGCTGGCGCCTATATCGCCGACATCACCGATGGGGAAGATCGGGCTCGCCACTTCGGGCTCATGAGCGCT
TGTTTCGGCGTGGGTATGGTGGCAGGCCCCGTGGCCGGGGGACTGTTGGGCGCCATCTCCTTGCATGCAC
CATTCCTTGCGGCGGCGGTGCTCAACGGCCTCAACCTACTACTGGGCTGCTTCCTAATGCAGGAGTCGCA
TAAGGGAGAGCGTCGAATGGTGCACTCTCAGTACAATCTGCTCTGATGCCGCATAGTTAAGCCAGCCCCG
ACACCCGCCAACACCCGCTGACGCGCCCTGACGGGCTTGTCTGCTCCCGGCATCCGCTTACAGACAAGCT
GTGACCGTCTCCGGGAGCTGCATGTGTCAGAGGTTTTCACCGTCATCACCGAAACGCGCGAGACGAAAGG
GCCTCGTGATACGCCTATTTTTATAGGTTAATGTCATGATAATAATGGTTTCTTAGACGTCAGGTGGCAC
TTTTCGGGGAAATGTGCGCGGAACCCCTATTTGTTTATTTTTCTAAATACATTCAAATATGTATCCGCTC
ATGAGACAATAACCCTGATAAATGCTTCAATAATATTGAAAAAGGAAGAGTATGAGTATTCAACATTTCC
GTGTCGCCCTTATTCCCTTTTTTGCGGCATTTTGCCTTCCTGTTTTTGCTCACCCAGAAACGCTGGTGAA
AGTAAAAGATGCTGAAGATCAGTTGGGTGCACGAGTGGGTTACATCGAACTGGATCTCAACAGCGGTAAG
ATCCTTGAGAGTTTTCGCCCCGAAGAACGTTTTCCAATGATGAGCACTTTTAAAGTTCTGCTATGTGGCG
CGGTATTATCCCGTATTGACGCCGGGCAAGAGCAACTCGGTCGCCGCATACACTATTCTCAGAATGACTT
GGTTGAGTACTCACCAGTCACAGAAAAGCATCTTACGGATGGCATGACAGTAAGAGAATTATGCAGTGCT
GCCATAACCATGAGTGATAACACTGCGGCCAACTTACTTCTGACAACGATCGGAGGACCGAAGGAGCTAA
CCGCTTTTTTGCACAACATGGGGGATCATGTAACTCGCCTTGATCGTTGGGAACCGGAGCTGAATGAAGC
CATACCAAACGACGAGCGTGACACCACGATGCCTGTAGCAATGGCAACAACGTTGCGCAAACTATTAACT
GGCGAACTACTTACTCTAGCTTCCCGGCAACAATTAATAGACTGGATGGAGGCGGATAAAGTTGCAGGAC
CACTTCTGCGCTCGGCCCTTCCGGCTGGCTGGTTTATTGCTGATAAATCTGGAGCCGGTGAGCGTGGGTC
TCGCGGTATCATTGCAGCACTGGGGCCAGATGGTAAGCCCTCCCGTATCGTAGTTATCTACACGACGGGG
AGTCAGGCAACTATGGATGAACGAAATAGACAGATCGCTGAGATAGGTGCCTCACTGATTAAGCATTGGT
AACTGTCAGACCAAGTTTACTCATATATACTTTAGATTGATTTAAAACTTCATTTTTAATTTAAAAGGAT
CTAGGTGAAGATCCTTTTTGATAATCTCATGACCAAAATCCCTTAACGTGAGTTTTCGTTCCACTGAGCG
TCAGACCCCGTAGAAAAGATCAAAGGATCTTCTTGAGATCCTTTTTTTCTGCGCGTAATCTGCTGCTTGC
AAACAAAAAAACCACCGCTACCAGCGGTGGTTTGTTTGCCGGATCAAGAGCTACCAACTCTTTTTCCGAA
GGTAACTGGCTTCAGCAGAGCGCAGATACCAAATACTGTTCTTCTAGTGTAGCCGTAGTTAGGCCACCAC
TTCAAGAACTCTGTAGCACCGCCTACATACCTCGCTCTGCTAATCCTGTTACCAGTGGCTGCTGCCAGTG
GCGATAAGTCGTGTCTTACCGGGTTGGACTCAAGACGATAGTTACCGGATAAGGCGCAGCGGTCGGGCTG
AACGGGGGGTTCGTGCACACAGCCCAGCTTGGAGCGAACGACCTACACCGAACTGAGATACCTACAGCGT
GAGCTATGAGAAAGCGCCACGCTTCCCGAAGGGAGAAAGGCGGACAGGTATCCGGTAAGCGGCAGGGTCG
GAACAGGAGAGCGCACGAGGGAGCTTCCAGGGGGAAACGCCTGGTATCTTTATAGTCCTGTCGGGTTTCG
CCACCTCTGACTTGAGCGTCGATTTTTGTGATGCTCGTCAGGGGGGCGGAGCCTATGGAAAAACGCCAGC
AACGCGGCCTTTTTACGGTTCCTGGCCTTTTGCTGGCCTTTTGCTCACATGTTCTTTCCTGCGTTATCCC
CTGATTCTGTGGATAACCGTATTACCGCCTTTGAGTGAGCTGATACCGCTCGCCGCAGCCGAACGACCGA
GCGCAGCGAGTCAGTGAGCGAGGAAGCGGAAGAGCGCCCAATACGCAAACCGCCTCTCCCCGCGCGTTGG
CCGATTCATTAATGCAGCTGTGGAATGTGTGTCAGTTAGGGTGTGGAAAGTCCCCAGGCTCCCCAGCAGG
CAGAAGTATGCAAAGCATGCATCTCAATTAGTCAGCAACCAGGTGTGGAAAGTCCCCAGGCTCCCCAGCA
GGCAGAAGTATGCAAAGCATGCATCTCAATTAGTCAGCAACCATAGTCCCGCCCCTAACTCCGCCCATCC
CGCCCCTAACTCCGCCCAGTTCCGCCCATTCTCCGCCCCATGGCTGACTAATTTTTTTTATTTATGCAGA
GGCCGAGGCCGCCTCGGCCTCTGAGCTATTCCAGAAGTAGTGAGGAGGCTTTTTTGGAGGCCTAGGCTTT
TGCAAAAAGCTTGGACACAAGACAGGCTTGCGAGATATGTTTGAGAATACCACTTTATCCCGCGTCAGGG
AGAGGCAGTGCGTAAAAAGACGCGGACTCATGTGAAATACTGGTTTTTAGTGCGCCAGATCTCTATAATC
TCGCGCAACCTATTTTCCCCTCGAACACTTTTTAAGCCGTAGATAAACAGGCTGGGACACTTCACATGAG
CGAAAAATACATCGTCACCTGGGACATGTTGCAGATCCATGCACGTAAACTCGCAAGCCGACTGATGCCT
TCTGAACAATGGAAAGGCATTATTGCCGTAAGCCGTGGCGGTCTGTACCGGGTGCGTTACTGGCGCGTGA
ACTGGGTATTCGTCATGTCGATACCGTTTGTATTTCCAGCTACGATCACGACAACCAGCGCGAGCTTAAA
GTGCTGAAACGCGCAGAAGGCGATGGCGAAGGCTTCATCGTTATTGATGACCTGGTGGATACCGGTGGTA
CTGCGGTTGCGATTCGTGAAATGTATCCAAAAGCGCACTTTGTCACCATCTTCGCAAAACCGGCTGGTCG
TCCGCTGGTTGATGACTATGTTGTTGATATCCCGCAAGATACCTGGATTGAACAGCCGTGGGATATGGGC
GTCGTATTCGTCCCGCCAATCTCCGGTCGCTAATCTTTTCAACGCCTGGCACTGCCGGGCGTTGTTCTTT
TTAACTTCAGGCGGGTTACAATAGTTTCCAGTAAGTATTCTGGAGGCTGCATCCATGACACAGGCAAACC
TGAGCGAAACCCTGTTCAAACCCCGCTTTAAACATCCTGAAACCTCGACGCTAGTCCGCCGCTTTAATCA
CGGCGCACAACCGCCTGTGCAGTCGGCCCTTGATGGTAAAACCATCCCTCACTGGTATCGCATGATTAAC
CGTCTGATGTGGATCTGGCGCGGCATTGACCCACGCGAAATCCTCGACGTCCAGGCACGTATTGTGATGA
GCGATGCCGAACGTACCGACGATGATTTATACGATACGGTGATTGGCTACCGTGGCGGCAACTGGATTTA
TGAGTGGGCCCCGGATCTTTGTGAAGGAACCTTACTTCTGTGGTGTGACATAATTGGACAAACTACCTAC
AGAGATTTAAAGCTCTAAGGTAAATATAAAATTTTTAAGTGTATAATGTGTTAAACTACTGATTCTAATT
GTTTGTGTATTTTAGATTCCAACCTATGGAACTGATGAATGGGAGCAGTGGTGGAATGCCTTTAATGAGG
AAAACCTGTTTTGCTCAGAAGAAATGCCATCTAGTGATGATGAGGCTACTGCTGACTCTCAACATTCTAC
TCCTCCAAAAAAGAAGAGAAAGGTAGAAGACCCCAAGGACTTTCCTTCAGAATTGCTAAGTTTTTTGAGT
CATGCTGTGTTTAGTAATAGAACTCTTGCTTGCTTTGCTATTTACACCACAAAGGAAAAAGCTGCACTGC
TATACAAGAAAATTATGGAAAAATATTCTGTAACCTTTATAAGTAGGCATAACAGTTATAATCATAACAT
ACTGTTTTTTCTTACTCCACACAGGCATAGAGTGTCTGCTATTAATAACTATGCTCAAAAATTGTGTACC
TTTAGCTTTTTAATTTGTAAAGGGGTTAATAAGGAATATTTGATGTATAGTGCCTTGACTAGAGATCATA
ATCAGCCATACCACATTTGTAGAGGTTTTACTTGCTTTAAAAAACCTCCCACACCTCCCCCTGAACCTGA
AACATAAAATGAATGCAATTGTTGTTGTTAACTTGTTTATTGCAGCTTATAATGGTTACAAATAAAGCAA
TAGCATCACAAATTTCACAAATAAAGCATTTTTTTCACTGCATTCTAGTTGTGGTTTGTCCAAACTCATC
AATGTATCTTATCATGTCTGGATCAACTGGATAACTCAAGCTAACCAAAATCATCCCAAACTTCCCACCC
CATACCCTATTACCACTGCCAATTACCTGTGGTTTCATTTACTCTAAACCTGTGATTCCTCTGAATTATT
TTCATTTTAAAGAAATTGTATTTGTTAAATATGTACTACAAACTTAGTAGTTGGAAGGGCTAATTCACTC
CCAAAGAAGACAAGATATCCTTGATCTGTGGATCTACCACACACAAGGCTACTTCCCTGATTAGCAGAAC
TACACACCAGGGCCAGGGGTCAGATATCCACTGACCTTTGGATGGTGCTACAAGCTAGTACCAGTTGAGC
CAGATAAGGTAGAAGAGGCCAATAAAGGAGAGAACACCAGCTTGTTACACCCTGTGAGCCTGCATGGGAT
GGATGACCCGGAGAGAGAAGTGTTAGAGTGGAGGTTTGACAGCCGCCTAGCATTTCATCACGTGGCCCGA
GAGCTGCATCCGGAGTACTTCAAGAACTGCTGATATCGAGCTTGCTACAAGGGACTTTCCGCTGGGGACT
TTCCAGGGAGGCGTGGCCTGGGCGGGACTGGGGAGTGGCGAGCCCTCAGATCCTGCATATAAGCAGCTGC
TTTTTGCCTGTACTGGGTCTCTCTGGTTAGACCAGATCTGAGCCTGGGAGCTCTCTGGCTAACTAGGGAA
CCCACTGCTTAAGCCTCAATAAAGCTTGCCTTGAGTGCTTCAAGTAGTGTGTGCCCGTCTGTTGTGTGAC
TCTGGTAACTAGAGATCCCTCAGACCCTTTTAGTCAGTGTGGAAAATCTCTAGCAGTGGCGCCCGAACAG
GGACTTGAAAGCGAAAGGGAAACCAGAGGAGCTCTCTCGACGCAGGACTCGGCTTGCTGAAGCGCGCACG
GCAAGAGGCGAGGGGCGGCGACTGGTGAGTACGCCAAAAATTTTGACTAGCGGAGGCTAGAAGGAGAGAG
ATGGGTGCGAGAGCGTCAGTATTAAGCGGGGGAGAATTAGATCGCGATGGGAAAAAATTCGGTTAAGGCC
AGGGGGAAAGAAAAAATATAAATTAAAACATATAGTATGGGCAAGCAGGGAGCTAGAACGATTCGCAGTT
AATCCTGGCCTGTTAGAAACATCAGAAGGCTGTAGACAAATACTGGGACAGCTACAACCATCCCTTCAGA
CAGGATCAGAAGAACTTAGATCATTATATAATACAGTAGCAACCCTCTATTGTGTGCATCAAAGGATAGA
GATAAAAGACACCAAGGAAGCTTTAGACAAGATAGAGGAAGAGCAAAACAAAAGTAAGACCACCGCACAG
CAAGCGGCCGGCCGCTGATCTTCAGACCTGGAGGAGGAGATATGAGGGACAATTGGAGAAGTGAATTATA
TAAATATAAAGTAGTAAAAATTGAACCATTAGGAGTAGCACCCACCAAGGCAAAGAGAAGAGTGGTGCAG
AGAGAAAAAAGAGCAGTGGGAATAGGAGCTTTGTTCCTTGGGTTCTTGGGAGCAGCAGGAAGCACTATGG
GCGCAGCGTCAATGACGCTGACGGTACAGGCCAGACAATTATTGTCTGGTATAGTGCAGCAGCAGAACAA
TTTGCTGAGGGCTATTGAGGCGCAACAGCATCTGTTGCAACTCACAGTCTGGGGCATCAAGCAGCTCCAG
GCAAGAATCCTGGCTGTGGAAAGATACCTAAAGGATCAACAGCTCCTGGGGATTTGGGGTTGCTCTGGAA
AACTCATTTGCACCACTGCTGTGCCTTGGAATGCTAGTTGGAGTAATAAATCTCTGGAACAGATTTGGAA
TCACACGACCTGGATGGAGTGGGACAGAGAAATTAACAATTACACAAGCTTAATACACTCCTTAATTGAA
GAATCGCAAAACCAGCAAGAAAAGAATGAACAAGAATTATTGGAATTAGATAAATGGGCAAGTTTGTGGA
ATTGGTTTAACATAACAAATTGGCTGTGGTATATAAAATTATTCATAATGATAGTAGGAGGCTTGGTAGG
TTTAAGAATAGTTTTTGCTGTACTTTCTATAGTGAATAGAGTTAGGCAGGGATATTCACCATTATCGTTT
CAGACCCACCTCCCAACCCCGAGGGGACCCGACAGGCCCGAAGGAATAGAAGAAGAAGGTGGAGAGAGAG
ACAGAGACAGATCCATTCGATTAGTGAACGGATCTCGACGGTATCGCCAAATGGCAGTATTCATCCACAA
TTTTAAAAGAAAAGGGGGGATTGGGGGGTACAGTGCAGGGGAAAGAATAGTAGACATAATAGCAACAGAC
ATACAAACTAAAGAATTACAAAAACAAATTACAAAAATTCAAAATTTTCGGGTTTATTACAGGGACAGCA
GAGATCCAGTTTGGATCGATAAGCTTGATATCGAATTCCTGCAGCCCCGATAAAATAAAAGATTTTATTT
AGTCTCCAGAAAAAGGGGGGAATGAAAGACCCCACCTGTAGGTTTGGCAAGCTAGCTGCA
Features (pLannotate 1.2.2; 36 found; start..end, strand, type, name):
      1..408     +  promoter       SFFV promoter: spleen focus-forming virus long terminal repeat (LTR) promoter
    477..812     +  CDS            ABL (fragment): ABL_FSVHY - Experimental evidence at transcript level: Swiss-Prot protein existence level 2. From Feline sarcoma virus (strain Hardy-Zuckerman 2).
    813..1517    +  CDS            mCherry: mCherry is a basic (constitutively fluorescent) red fluorescent protein published in 2004, derived from Discosoma sp.. It is reported to be a very rapidly-maturing monomer with low acid sensitivity.
   1536..1579    +  CDS            K-Ras (fragment): human small GTPase proto-oncoprotein
   1636..1666    +  misc_feature   MCS (fragment): pUC18/19 multiple cloning site
   1667..1685    +  misc_feature   MCS (fragment): pBluescript multiple cloning site
   1685..2273    +  misc_feature   WPRE: woodchuck hepatitis virus posttranscriptional regulatory element
   2274..2296    +  misc_feature   MCS (fragment): pBluescript multiple cloning site
   2313..2381    +  CDS            nef (fragment): NEF_HV1Z2 - Experimental evidence at protein level: Swiss-Prot protein existence level 1. Extracellular Nef protein targets CD4(+) T-lymphocytes for apoptosis by interacting with CXCR4 surface receptors. From Human immunodeficiency virus type 1 group M subtype D (isolate Z2/CDC-Z34) (HIV-1).
   2383..2616    +  LTR            3' LTR (ΔU3): self-inactivating 3' long terminal repeat (LTR) from HIV-1
   2641..2659    -  promoter       SP6 promoter: promoter for bacteriophage SP6 RNA polymerase
   2887..3166    +  CDS            TcR (fragment): tetracycline efflux protein; tet; confers resistance to tetracycline
   3167..3215    -  misc_feature   bom (fragment): basis of mobility region from pBR322
   3317..3352    -  CDS            rop (fragment): Rop protein, which maintains plasmids at low copy number; rop
   3447..3551    +  promoter       AmpR promoter: bla
   3552..4412    +  CDS            AmpR: β-lactamase; bla; confers resistance to ampicillin, carbenicillin, and related antibiotics
   4583..5171    +  rep_origin     ori: high-copy-number ColE1/pMB1/pBR322/pUC origin of replication
   5354..5410    +  CDS            lacI (fragment): lac repressor; lacI; The lac repressor binds to the lac operator to inhibit transcription in E. coli. This inhibition can be relieved by adding lactose or isopropyl-β-D-thiogalactopyranoside (IPTG).
   5417..5746    +  promoter       SV40 promoter: SV40 enhancer and early promoter
   5946..6065    +  CDS            gpt (fragment): XGPT_ECOLI - Also known as gpp, gxu. Experimental evidence at protein level: Swiss-Prot protein existence level 1. Purine salvage pathway enzyme that catalyzes the transfer of the ribosyl-5-phosphate group from 5-phospho-alpha-D-ribose 1- diphosphate (PRPP) to the N9 position of the 6-oxopurines guanine and xanthine to form the corresponding ribonucleotides GMP (guanosine 5'- monophosphate) and XMP (xanthosine 5'-monophosphate), with the release of PPi. To a lesser extent, also acts on hypoxanthine (PubMed:9100006, PubMed:3886014). Does not ribophosphorylate adenine (PubMed:3886014). From Esch
   6065..6400    +  CDS            gpt (fragment): XGPT_ECOLI - Also known as gpp, gxu. Experimental evidence at protein level: Swiss-Prot protein existence level 1. Purine salvage pathway enzyme that catalyzes the transfer of the ribosyl-5-phosphate group from 5-phospho-alpha-D-ribose 1- diphosphate (PRPP) to the N9 position of the 6-oxopurines guanine and xanthine to form the corresponding ribonucleotides GMP (guanosine 5'- monophosphate) and XMP (xanthosine 5'-monophosphate), with the release of PPi. To a lesser extent, also acts on hypoxanthine (PubMed:9100006, PubMed:3886014). Does not ribophosphorylate adenine (PubMed:3886014). From Esch
   6495..6800    +  CDS            frsA (fragment): FRSA_ECOLI - Also known as yafA. Experimental evidence at protein level: Swiss-Prot protein existence level 1. Catalyzes the hydrolysis of esters (PubMed:15808744). Displays esterase activity toward pNP-butyrate (PubMed:15808744). May stimulate mixed-acid fermentation by acting as a fermentation/respiration switch that down-regulates respiration and up- regulates fermentation rates (PubMed:15169777). From Escherichia coli (strain K12).
   6804..6878    +  CDS            small t antigen (fragment): SV40 (simian virus 40) small t antigen
   6880..6945    +  intron         small t intron: SV40 (simian virus 40) small t antigen intron
   7075..7095    +  CDS            SV40 NLS: nuclear localization signal of SV40 (simian virus 40) large T antigen
   7414..7497    +  CDS            large T antigen (fragment): large T antigen from SV40 (simian virus 40)
   7520..7654    +  polyA_signal   SV40 poly(A) signal: SV40 polyadenylation signal
   7821..8150    +  CDS            nef (fragment): NEF_HV1BR - Experimental evidence at protein level: Swiss-Prot protein existence level 1. Extracellular Nef protein targets CD4(+) T-lymphocytes for apoptosis by interacting with CXCR4 surface receptors (PubMed:14990729). From Human immunodeficiency virus type 1 group M subtype B (isolate BRU/LAI) (HIV-1).
   8198..8455    +  LTR            5' LTR (truncated): truncated 5' long terminal repeat (LTR) from HIV-1
   8502..8627    +  misc_feature   HIV-1 Ψ: packaging signal of human immunodeficiency virus type 1
   8611..8949    +  CDS            HIV-1 gag (fragment): gag protein from human immunodeficiency virus 1; gag
   9124..9357    +  misc_feature   RRE: The Rev response element (RRE) of HIV-1 allows for Rev-dependent mRNA export from the nucleus to the cytoplasm.
   9734..9834    +  CDS            Rev (fragment): human immunodeficiency virus 1 (HIV-1) Rev protein; rev; enhances nuclear export of unspliced and incompletely spliced viral mRNAs
   9871..9988    +  misc_feature   cPPT/CTS: central polypurine tract and central termination sequence of HIV-1
  10025..10057   -  misc_feature   MCS (fragment): pBluescript multiple cloning site
  10101..10137   +  LTR            3' LTR (ΔU3) (fragment): self-inactivating 3' long terminal repeat (LTR) from Moloney murine leukemia virus
