[The description below was written by a language model from this plasmid's Addgene catalogue record and pLannotate feature annotations shown in this document.]
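Description:
pHR_SH2-mCherry-CAAX is a 10,140 nt lentiviral transfer plasmid built on the pHR backbone and designed to express a membrane-anchored, red-fluorescent SH2 domain in mammalian cells. It is propagated in E. coli through a high-copy ColE1/pUC-type origin and selected with ampicillin (AmpR under its own bla promoter). The recommended host is a recombination-tolerant strain, which is usual for plasmids carrying repeated LTRs. The backbone also retains remnants of older vector ancestry, including fragments of TcR, rop and bom, and an SV40 promoter followed by gpt fragments, the SV40 small t intron and a poly(A) signal. None of these lie within the packaged viral genome.

The viral portion runs from a truncated HIV-1 5' LTR through the Ψ packaging signal, a partial gag sequence, the RRE for Rev-dependent RNA export and the cPPT/CTS, and ends in a self-inactivating ΔU3 3' LTR. Between these elements, an internal SFFV promoter drives a single fusion reading frame. The frame begins with a segment that the annotation matches to an ABL fragment, consistent with the SH2 domain named in the record. This is followed by mCherry and then a short K-Ras C-terminal fragment that supplies the CAAX motif, which directs prenylation and plasma membrane targeting. A WPRE downstream enhances transcript expression. The depositor notes that an S361A substitution in the CAAX region is intentional and that small differences in the SFFV promoter do not affect function.

The stated purpose is SH2 membrane localization. The associated work concerns light-responsive monobody binders, so the construct plausibly serves as a visible membrane-bound target for monitoring binder recruitment, although the record does not say this.
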