Addgene plasmid #159939: pHR_SH2-mCherry-CAAX
Purpose: SH2 membrane localization
Depositing lab: Jose Avalos & Jared Toettcher. Depositing organization: Princeton University. Publication: Development of light-responsive protein binding in the monobody non-immunoglobulin scaffold. Carrasco-Lopez C, Zhao EM, Gil AA, Alam N, Toettcher JE, Avalos JL. Nat Commun. 2020 Aug 13;11(1):4045. doi: 10.1038/s41467-020-17837-7. PubMed 32792484.
Backbone
  Vector backbone: pHR
  Vector type: Lentiviral
Growth in bacteria
  Bacterial resistance: Ampicillin, 100 μg/mL
  Growth temperature: 37°C
  Growth strain: NEB Stable
  Copy number: Unknown
Gene/Insert
  Gene/Insert name: SH2_mCherry
  Cloning method: Gibson Cloning
  Sequencing primers: 5′ Unknown
Terms and licenses: Academic/Nonprofit Terms; Industry Terms: Not Available to Industry
Depositor comments: Please note that the Addgene full sequence differs slightly from the depositor's sequence. The differences in the SFFV promoter do not alter the plasmid function. The S361A mutation in the CAAX box is intentional.
How to cite: pHR_SH2-mCherry-CAAX was a gift from Jose Avalos & Jared Toettcher (Addgene plasmid # 159939 ; http://n2t.net/addgene:159939 ; RRID:Addgene_159939)
